Addgene plasmid #79963: pCMV-EPN-48
Purpose: Myr1-12GS-I3-01-myc-22GS-Late10 (modified)
Depositing lab: Neil King. Depositing organization: University of Washington. Publication: Designed proteins induce the formation of nanocage-containing extracellular vesicles. Votteler J, Ogohara C, Yi S, Hsia Y, Nattermann U, Belnap DM, King NP, Sundquist WI. Nature. 2016 Dec 8;540(7632):292-295. doi: 10.1038/nature20607. Epub 2016 Nov 30. PubMed 27919066.
Backbone
  Vector backbone: pCMV
  Backbone size w/o insert (bp): 5443
  Modifications to backbone: Inserts were cloned into the Kpn1 and Xho1 sites
  Vector type: Mammalian Expression, Bacterial Expression
  Selectable markers: Neomycin (select with G418)
Growth in bacteria
  Bacterial resistance: Ampicillin, 100 μg/mL
  Growth temperature: 37°C
  Growth strain: DH5alpha
  Copy number: High Copy
Gene/Insert
  Gene/Insert name: EPN-48
Terms and licenses: Academic/Nonprofit Terms; Industry Terms: Not Available to Industry
How to cite: pCMV-EPN-48 was a gift from Neil King (Addgene plasmid # 79963 ; http://n2t.net/addgene:79963 ; RRID:Addgene_79963)
