[The description below was written by a language model from this plasmid's Addgene catalogue record.]
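Description:
pCMV-EPN-48 is a mammalian expression plasmid built on a pCMV backbone (about 5.4 kb without insert), with the insert cloned between the KpnI and XhoI sites. It is maintained in E. coli as a high-copy plasmid under ampicillin selection, and it carries a neomycin resistance marker so that transfected mammalian cells can be selected with G418. The record lists the vector type as both mammalian and bacterial expression. No feature table is provided, so the promoter is not explicitly stated; the backbone name implies a CMV promoter, and origins, polyadenylation signals and other backbone elements cannot be confirmed from the record.

The insert, EPN-48, encodes a modular designed protein summarised as Myr1-12GS-I3-01-myc-22GS-Late10 (modified). Reading from the N-terminus, this indicates a myristoylation signal (Myr1), which would direct membrane association; a 12-residue glycine-serine linker; I3-01, a designed self-assembling protein nanocage subunit; a myc epitope tag for detection; a 22-residue glycine-serine linker; and a modified "Late10" element. The last is presumably a late-domain-type motif of the kind viruses use to recruit the cellular ESCRT budding machinery, although the record does not define it or specify the modification.

According to the associated publication title, constructs of this series were used to show that designed proteins can induce the formation of nanocage-containing extracellular vesicles. Combining membrane binding, self-assembly and a budding signal in one polypeptide fits that aim, and EPN-48 appears to be one variant in a panel testing different module combinations and linker lengths for release of enveloped protein nanocages from transfected cells.
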