>Addgene plasmid #79963 | pCMV-EPN-48 | addgene partial sequence | sequence record 162118 | CMV-F 5'-CGCAAATGGGCGGTAGGCGTG-3'
TCTGGCTAACTAGAGAACCCACTGCTTACTGGCTTATCGAAATTAATACGACTCACTATAGGGAGACCCA
AGCTGGCTAGCGTTTAAACGGGCCCTCTAGAATTATCGATCCGGAGGTACCATGGGTGCGCGTGCGTCTG
GTTCTAAATCTGGCTCCGGCTCTGACTCTGGTAGCAAGATCGAAGAGCTGTTCAAGAAACACAAGATCGT
TGCCGTGCTGCGTGCCAATAGTGTGGAAGAAGCGAAAAAGAAAGCGCTGGCGGTTTTCCTGGGCGGCGTT
CATCTGATTGAAATTACCTTTACCGTGCCGGATGCGGATACCGTGATTAAGGAACTGAGCTTTCTGAAGG
AAATGGGCGCGATTATTGGTGCGGGCACCGTGACCAGCGTGGAGCAGTGCCGTAAAGCGGTGGAAAGTGG
CGCCGAATTCATTGTGAGTCCGCACCTGGACGAGGAAATTAGCCAATTTTGCAAGGAGAAGGGTGTGTTC
TATATGCCAGGCGTTATGACCCCGACCGAACTGGTGAAAGCCATGAAACTGGGCCATACCATCTTAAAAC
TGTTTCCGGGTGAGGTGGTGGGTCCGCAGTTTGTTAAAGCGATGAAAGGTCCGTTTCCGAATGTGAAATT
TGTGCCAACCGGCGGTGTTAATCTGGACAATGTGTGCGAATGGTTCAAAGCGGGCGTGCTGGCCGTGGGC
GTGGGCAGCGCGTTAGTGAAAGGCACCCCGGTGGAAGTGGCGGAAAAGGCCAAGGCGTTCGTTGAGAAGA
TTCGTGGCTGCACCGAACAGAAACTGATTAGCGAAGAAGATCTGGGCAGCGGCAGTGGCGACGGCGGTCG
TGGTAGCCGTGGCGGCGATGGTAGCGGCGGTAGCAGCGGTTTTCCAATTGTTGGCGGTTCCTGACTCGAG
AAGCTTGCTAGCAGATCTTT
