>Addgene plasmid #79963 | pCMV-EPN-48 | addgene partial sequence | sequence record 162119 | Bglob-pA-R 5'-ttttggcagagggaaaaaga-3'
CGCCAACAATTGGAAAACCGCTGCTACCGCCGCTACCATCGCCGCCACGGCTACCACGACCGCCGTCGCC
ACTGCCGCTGCCCAGATCTTCTTCGCTAATCAGTTTCTGTTCGGTGCAGCCACGAATCTTCTCAACGAAC
GCCTTGGCCTTTTCCGCCACTTCCACCGGGGTGCCTTTCACTAACGCGCTGCCCACGCCCACGGCCAGCA
CGCCCGCTTTGAACCATTCGCACACATTGTCCAGATTAACACCGCCGGTTGGCACAAATTTCACATTCGG
AAACGGACCTTTCATCGCTTTAACAAACTGCGGACCCACCACCTCACCCGGAAACAGTTTTAAGATGGTA
TGGCCCAGTTTCATGGCTTTCACCAGTTCGGTCGGGGTCATAACGCCTGGCATATAGAACACACCCTTCT
CCTTGCAAAATTGGCTAATTTCCTCGTCCAGGTGCGGACTCACAATGAATTCGGCGCCACTTTCCACCGC
TTTACGGCACTGCTCCACGCTGGTCACGGTGCCCGCACCAATAATCGCGCCCATTTCCTTCAGAAAGCTC
AGTTCCTTAATCACGGTATCCGCATCCGGCACGGTAAAGGTAATTTCAATCAGATGAACGCCGCCCAGGA
AAACCGCCAGCGCTTTCTTTTTCGCTTCTTCCACACTATTGGCACGCAGCACGGCAACGATCTTGTGTTT
CTTGAACAGCTCTTCGATCTTGCTACCAGAGTCAGAGCCGGAGCCAGATTTAGAACCAGACGCACGCGCA
CCCATGGTACCTCCGGATCGATAATTCTAGAGGGCCCGTTTAAACGCTAGCCAGCTTGGGTCTCCCTATA
GTGAGTCGTATTAATTTCGATAAGCCAGTAAGCAGTGGGTTCTCTAGTTAGCCAGAGAGCTCTGCTTATA
TAGAAC
