>Addgene plasmid #79963 | pCMV-EPN-48 | depositor partial sequence | sequence record 162121 | EPN-48
CTAGAATTATCGATCCGGAGGTACCATGGGTGCGCGTGCGTCTGGTTCTAAATCTGGCTCCGGCTCTGAC
TCTGGTAGCAAGATCGAAGAGCTGTTCAAGAAACACAAGATCGTTGCCGTGCTGCGTGCCAATAGTGTGG
AAGAAGCGAAAAAGAAAGCGCTGGCGGTTTTCCTGGGCGGCGTTCATCTGATTGAAATTACCTTTACCGT
GCCGGATGCGGATACCGTGATTAAGGAACTGAGCTTTCTGAAGGAAATGGGCGCGATTATTGGTGCGGGC
ACCGTGACCAGCGTGGAGCAGTGCCGTAAAGCGGTGGAAAGTGGCGCCGAATTCATTGTGAGTCCGCACC
TGGACGAGGAAATTAGCCAATTTTGCAAGGAGAAGGGTGTGTTCTATATGCCAGGCGTTATGACCCCGAC
CGAACTGGTGAAAGCCATGAAACTGGGCCATACCATCTTAAAACTGTTTCCGGGTGAGGTGGTGGGTCCG
CAGTTTGTTAAAGCGATGAAAGGTCCGTTTCCGAATGTGAAATTTGTGCCAACCGGCGGTGTTAATCTGG
ACAATGTGTGCGAATGGTTCAAAGCGGGCGTGCTGGCCGTGGGCGTGGGCAGCGCGTTAGTGAAAGGCAC
CCCGGTGGAAGTGGCGGAAAAGGCCAAGGCGTTCGTTGAGAAGATTCGTGGCTGCACCGAACAGAAACTG
ATTAGCGAAGAAGATCTGGGCAGCGGCAGTGGCGACGGCGGTCGTGGTAGCCGTGGCGGCGATGGTAGCG
GCGGTAGCAGCGGTTTTCCAATTGTTGGCGGTTCCTGACTCGAGAAGCTTGCTAGCAGATCTT
